>Addgene plasmid #45221 | CENP-B mCherry PP1 gamma | depositor full sequence | sequence record 62970 | CENP-B mCherry PP1 gamma sequence 7597 bps
GACGGATCGGGAGATCTCCCGATCCCCTATGGTGCACTCTCAGTACAATCTGCTCTGATGCCGCATAGTT
AAGCCAGTATCTGCTCCCTGCTTGTGTGTTGGAGGTCGCTGAGTAGTGCGCGAGCAAAATTTAAGCTACA
ACAAGGCAAGGCTTGACCGACAATTGCATGAAGAATCTGCTTAGGGTTAGGCGTTTTGCGCTGCTTCGCG
ATGTACGGGCCAGATATACGCGTTGACATTGATTATTGACTAGTTATTAATAGTAATCAATTACGGGGTC
ATTAGTTCATAGCCCATATATGGAGTTCCGCGTTACATAACTTACGGTAAATGGCCCGCCTGGCTGACCG
CCCAACGACCCCCGCCCATTGACGTCAATAATGACGTATGTTCCCATAGTAACGCCAATAGGGACTTTCC
ATTGACGTCAATGGGTGGAGTATTTACGGTAAACTGCCCACTTGGCAGTACATCAAGTGTATCATATGCC
AAGTACGCCCCCTATTGACGTCAATGACGGTAAATGGCCCGCCTGGCATTATGCCCAGTACATGACCTTA
TGGGACTTTCCTACTTGGCAGTACATCTACGTATTAGTCATCGCTATTACCATGGTGATGCGGTTTTGGC
AGTACATCAATGGGCGTGGATAGCGGTTTGACTCACGGGGATTTCCAAGTCTCCACCCCATTGACGTCAA
TGGGAGTTTGTTTTGGCACCAAAATCAACGGGACTTTCCAAAATGTCGTAACAACTCCGCCCCATTGACG
CAAATGGGCGGTAGGCGTGTACGGTGGGAGGTCTATATAAGCAGAGCTCTCTGGCTAACTAGAGAACCCA
CTGCTTACTGGCTTATCGAAATTAATACGACTCACTATAGGGAGACCCAAGCTTGGCGCGCCGCCACCAT
GGGCCCCAAGAGGCGACAGCTGACGTTCCGGGAGAAGTCACGGATCATCCAGGAGGTGGAGGAGAATCCG
GACCTGCGCAAGGGCGAGATCGCGCGGCGCTTCAACATCCCGCCGTCCACGCTGAGCACGATCCTGAAGA
ACAAGCGCGCCATCCTGGCGTCGGAGCGCAAGTACGGGGTGGCCTCCACCTGCCGCAAGACCAACAAGCT
GTCTCCCTACGACAAGCTCGAGGGCTTGCTCATCGCCTGGTTCCAGCAGATCCGCGCCGCCGGCCTGCCG
GTCAAGGGCATCATCCTCAAGGAGAAGGCGCTGCGCATAGCCGAGGAGCTGGGCATGGACGACTTCACCG
CCTCCAACGGCTGGCTGGACCGCTTCCGCCGGCGCCACGGCGTGGTGTCCTGCAGCGGCGTGGCCCGCGC
CCGCGCGCGAAACGCTGCCCCCCGCACCCCGGCGGCGCCTGCCAGTCCGGCCGCGGTGCCCTCGGAGGGC
AGTGGCGGGCTAGCATGCTTCGCCACCATGGTGAGCAAGGGCGAGGAGGATAACATGGCCATCATCAAGG
AGTTCATGCGCTTCAAGGTGCACATGGAGGGCTCCGTGAACGGCCACGAGTTCGAGATCGAGGGCGAGGG
CGAGGGCCGCCCCTACGAGGGCACCCAGACCGCCAAGCTGAAGGTGACCAAGGGTGGCCCCCTGCCCTTC
GCCTGGGACATCCTGTCCCCTCAGTTCATGTACGGCTCCAAGGCCTACGTGAAGCACCCCGCCGACATCC
CCGACTACTTGAAGCTGTCCTTCCCCGAGGGCTTCAAGTGGGAGCGCGTGATGAACTTCGAGGACGGCGG
CGTGGTGACCGTGACCCAGGACTCCTCCCTGCAGGACGGCGAGTTCATCTACAAGGTGAAGCTGCGCGGC
ACCAACTTCCCCTCCGACGGCCCCGTAATGCAGAAGAAGACCATGGGCTGGGAGGCCTCCTCCGAGCGGA
TGTACCCCGAGGACGGCGCCCTGAAGGGCGAGATCAAGCAGAGGCTGAAGCTGAAGGACGGCGGCCACTA
CGACGCTGAGGTCAAGACCACCTACAAGGCCAAGAAGCCCGTGCAGCTGCCCGGCGCCTACAACGTCAAC
ATCAAGTTGGACATCACCTCCCACAACGAGGACTACACCATCGTGGAACAGTACGAACGCGCCGAGGGCC
GCCACTCCACCGGCGGCATGGACGAGCTGTACAAGAGATCTCGAGCTCAAGCTTCGAATTCGATGGCGGA
TTTAGATAAACTCAACATCGACAGCATTATCCAACGGCTGCTGGAAGTGAGAGGGTCCAAGCCTGGTAAG
AATGTCCAGCTTCAGGAGAATGAAATCAGAGGACTGTGCTTAAAGTCTCGTGAAATCTTTCTCAGTCAGC
CTATCCTACTAGAACTTGAAGCACCACTCAAAATATGTGGTGACATCCATGGACAATACTATGATTTGCT
GCGACTTTTTGAGTACGGTGGTTTCCCACCAGAAAGCAACTACCTGTTTCTTGGGGACTATGTGGACAGG
GGAAAGCAGTCATTGGAGACGATCTGCCTCTTACTGGCCTACAAAATAAAATATCCTGAGAATTTTTTTC
TTCTCAGAGGGAACCATGAATGTGCCAGCATCAACAGAATTTATGGATTTTATGATGAATGTAAAAGAAG
ATACAACATTAAACTATGGAAAACTTTCACAGACTGTTTTAACTGTTTACCGATAGCAGCCATCGTGGAT
GAGAAGATATTCTGTTGTCATGGAGGTTTATCACCAGATCTTCAATCTATGGAGCAGATTCGGCGAATTA
TGCGACCAACTGATGTACCAGATCAAGGTCTTCTTTGTGATCTTTTGTGGTCTGACCCCGATAAAGATGT
CTTAGGCTGGGGTGAAAATGACAGAGGAGTGTCCTTCACATTTGGTGCAGAAGTGGTTGCAAAATTTCTC
CATAAGCATGATTTGGATCTTATATGTAGAGCCCATCAGGTGGTTGAAGATGGATATGAATTTTTTGCAA
AGAGGCAGTTGGTCACTCTGTTTTCTGCGCCCAATTATTGCGGAGAGTTTGACAATGCAGGTGCCATGAT
GAGTGTGGATGAAACACTAATGTGTTCTTTTCAGATTTTAAAGCCTGCAGAGAAAAAGAAGCCAAATGCC
ACGAGACCTGTAACGCCTCCAAGGGGTATGATCACAAAGCAAGCAAAGAAATAGGAATCTAGAGGGCCCT
ATTCTATAGTGTCACCTAAATGCTAGAGCTCGCTGATCAGCCTCGACTGTGCCTTCTAGTTGCCAGCCAT
CTGTTGTTTGCCCCTCCCCCGTGCCTTCCTTGACCCTGGAAGGTGCCACTCCCACTGTCCTTTCCTAATA
AAATGAGGAAATTGCATCGCATTGTCTGAGTAGGTGTCATTCTATTCTGGGGGGTGGGGTGGGGCAGGAC
AGCAAGGGGGAGGATTGGGAAGACAATAGCAGGCATGCTGGGGATGCGGTGGGCTCTATGGCTTCTGAGG
CGGAAAGAACCAGCTGGGGCTCTAGGGGGTATCCCC
[124 nt withheld, positions 3467-3590]
C
[91 nt withheld, positions 3592-3682]
A
[49 nt withheld, positions 3684-3732]
CCTTTGACGTTGGAGTCCACGTTCTTT
[37 nt withheld, positions 3760-3796]
ACCCTATCTCGGTCTATTCTTTTGATTTATAAGGGATTTTGCCGATTTCGGCCTATTGGTTAAAAAATGA
GCTGATTTAACAAAAATTTAACGCGAATTAATTCTGTGGAATGTGTGTCAGTTAGGGTGTGGAAAGTCCC
CAGGCTCCCCAGCAGGCAGAAGTATGCAAAGCATGCATCTCAATTAGTCAGCAACCAGGTGTGGAAAGTC
CCCAGGCTCCCCAGCAGGCAGAAGTATGCAAAGCATGCATCTCAATTAGTCAGCAACCATAGTCCCGCCC
CTAACTCCGCCCATCCCGCCCCTAACTCCGCCCAGTTCCGCCCATTCTCCGCCCCATGGCTGACTAATTT
TTTTTATTTATGCAGAGGCCGAGGCCGCCTCTGCCTCTGAGCTATTCCAGAAGTAGTGAGGAGGCTTTTT
TGGAGGCCTAGGCTTTTGCAAAAAGCTCCCGGGAGCTTGTATATCCATTTTCGGATCTGATCAAGAGACA
GGATGAGGATCGTTTCGCATGATTGAACAAGATGGATTGCACGCAGGTTCTCCGGCCGCTTGGGTGGAGA
GGCTATTCGGCTATGACTGGGCACAACAGACAATCGGCTGCTCTGATGCCGCCGTGTTCCGGCTGTCAGC
GCAGGGGCGCCCGGTTCTTTTTGTCAAGACCGACCTGTCCGGTGCCCTGAATGAACTGCAGGACGAGGCA
GCGCGGCTATCGTGGCTGGCCACGACGGGCGTTCCTTGCGCAGCTGTGCTCGACGTTGTCACTGAAGCGG
GAAGGGACTGGCTGCTATTGGGCGAAGTGCCGGGGCAGGATCTCCTGTCATCTCACCTTGCTCCTGCCGA
GAAAGTATCCATCATGGCTGATGCAATGCGGCGGCTGCATACGCTTGATCCGGCTACCTGCCCATTCGAC
CACCAAGCGAAACATCGCATCGAGCGAGCACGTACTCGGATGGAAGCCGGTCTTGTCGATCAGGATGATC
TGGACGAAGAGCATCAGGGGCTCGCGCCAGCCGAACTGTTCGCCAGGCTCAAGGCGCGCATGCCCGACGG
CGAGGATCTCGTCGTGACCCATGGCGATGCCTGCTTGCCGAATATCATGGTGGAAAATGGCCGCTTTTCT
GGATTCATCGACTGTGGCCGGCTGGGTGTGGCGGACCGCTATCAGGACATAGCGTTGGCTACCCGTGATA
TTGCTGAAGAGCTTGGCGGCGAATGGGCTGACCGCTTCCTCGTGCTTTACGGTATCGCCGCTCCCGATTC
GCAGCGCATCGCCTTCTATCGCCTTCTTGACGAGTTCTTCTGAGCGGGACTCTGGGGTTCGAAATGACCG
ACCAAGCGACGCCCAACCTGCCATCACGAGATTTCGATTCCACCGCCGCCTTCTATGAAAGGTTGGGCTT
CGGAATCGTTTTCCGGGACGCCGGCTGGATGATCCTCCAGCGCGGGGATCTCATGCTGGAGTTCTTCGCC
CACCCCAACTTGTTTATTGCAGCTTATAATGGTTACAAATAAAGCAATAGCATCACAAATTTCACAAATA
AAGCATTTTTTTCACTGCATTCTAGTTGTGGTTTGTCCAAACTCATCAATGTATCTTATCATGTCTGTAT
ACCGTCGACCTCTAGCTAGAGCTTGGCGTAATCATGGTCATAGCTGTTTCCTGTGTGAAATTGTTATCCG
CTCACAATTCCACACAACATACGAGCCGGAAGCATAAAGTGTAAAGCCTGGGGTGCCTAATGAGTGAGCT
AACTCACATTAATTGCGTTGCGCTCACTGCCCGCTTTCCAGTCGGGAAACCTGTCGTGCCAGCTGCATTA
ATGAATCGGCCAACGCGCGGGGAGAGGCGGTTTGCGTATTGGGCGCTCTTCCGCTTCCTCGCTCACTGAC
TCGCTGCGCTCGGTCGTTCGGCTGCGGCGAGCGGTATCAGCTCACTCAAAGGCGGTAATACGGTTATCCA
CAGAATCAGGGGATAACGCAGGAAAGAACATGTGAGCAAAAGGCCAGCAAAAGGCCAGGAACCGTAAAAA
GGCCGCGTTGCTGGCGTTTTTCCATAGGCTCCGCCCCCCTGACGAGCATCACAAAAATCGACGCTCAAGT
CAGAGGTGGCGAAACCCGACAGGACTATAAAGATACCAGGCGTTTCCCCCTGGAAGCTCCCTCGTGCGCT
CTCCTGTTCCGACCCTGCCGCTTACCGGATACCTGTCCGCCTTTCTCCCTTCGGGAAGCGTGGCGCTTTC
TCATAGCTCACGCTGTAGGTATCTCAGTTCGGTGTAGGTCGTTCGCTCCAAGCTGGGCTGTGTGCACGAA
CCCCCCGTTCAGCCCGACCGCTGCGCCTTATCCGGTAACTATCGTCTTGAGTCCAACCCGGTAAGACACG
ACTTATCGCCACTGGCAGCAGCCACTGGTAACAGGATTAGCAGAGCGAGGTATGTAGGCGGTGCTACAGA
GTTCTTGAAGTGGTGGCCTAACTACGGCTACACTAGAAGAACAGTATTTGGTATCTGCGCTCTGCTGAAG
CCAGTTACCTTCGGAAAAAGAGTTGGTAGCTCTTGATCCGGCAAACAAACCACCGCTGGTAGCGGTTTTT
TTGTTTGCAAGCAGCAGATTACGCGCAGAAAAAAAGGATCTCAAGAAGATCCTTTGATCTTTTCTACGGG
GTCTGACGCTCAGTGGAACGAAAACTCACGTTAAGGGATTTTGGTCATGAGATTATCAAAAAGGATCTTC
ACCTAGATCCTTTTAAATTAAAAATGAAGTTTTAAATCAATCTAAAGTATATATGAGTAAACTTGGTCTG
ACAGTTACCAATGCTTAATCAGTGAGGCACCTATCTCAGCGATCTGTCTATTTCGTTCATCCATAGTTGC
CTGACTCCCCGTCGTGTAGATAACTACGATACGGGAGGGCTTACCATCTGGCCCCAGTGCTGCAATGATA
CCGCGAGACCCACGCTCACCGGCTCCAGATTTATCAGCAATAAACCAGCCAGCCGGAAGGGCCGAGCGCA
GAAGTGGTCCTGCAACTTTATCCGCCTCCATCCAGTCTATTAATTGTTGCCGGGAAGCTAGAGTAAGTAG
TTCGCCAGTTAATAGTTTGCGCAACGTTGTTGCCATTGCTACAGGCATCGTGGTGTCACGCTCGTCGTTT
GGTATGGCTTCATTCAGCTCCGGTTCCCAACGATCAAGGCGAGTTACATGATCCCCCATGTTGTGCAAAA
AAGCGGTTAGCTCCTTCGGTCCTCCGATCGTTGTCAGAAGTAAGTTGGCCGCAGTGTTATCACTCATGGT
TATGGCAGCACTGCATAATTCTCTTACTGTCATGCCATCCGTAAGATGCTTTTCTGTGACTGGTGAGTAC
TCAACCAAGTCATTCTGAGAATAGTGTATGCGGCGACCGAGTTGCTCTTGCCCGGCGTCAATACGGGATA
ATACCGCGCCACATAGCAGAACTTTAAAAGTGCTCATCATTGGAAAACGTTCTTCGGGGCGAAAACTCTC
AAGGATCTTACCGCTGTTGAGATCCAGTTCGATGTAACCCACTCGTGCACCCAACTGATCTTCAGCATCT
TTTACTTTCACCAGCGTTTCTGGGTGAGCAAAAACAGGAAGGCAAAATGCCGCAAAAAAGGGAATAAGGG
CGACACGGAAATGTTGAATACTCATACTCTTCCTTTTTCAATATTATTGAAGCATTTATCAGGGTTATTG
TCTCATGAGCGGATACATATTTGAATGTATTTAGAAAAATAAACAAATAGGGGTTCCGCGCACATTTCCC
CGAAAAGTGCCACCTGACGTC
Features (pLannotate 1.2.2; 24 found; start..end, strand, type, name):
     28..80      -  misc_feature   bom (fragment): basis of mobility region from pBR322
    235..614     +  enhancer       CMV enhancer: human cytomegalovirus immediate early enhancer
    615..818     +  promoter       CMV promoter: human cytomegalovirus (CMV) immediate early promoter
    814..847     +  LTR            5' LTR (truncated) (fragment): truncated 5' long terminal repeat (LTR) from HIV-1
    863..881     +  promoter       T7 promoter: promoter for bacteriophage T7 RNA polymerase
    909..1409    +  CDS            CENPB (fragment): CENPB_HUMAN - Experimental evidence at protein level: Swiss-Prot protein existence level 1. Interacts with centromeric heterochromatin in chromosomes and binds to a specific 17 bp subset of alphoid satellite DNA, called the CENP-B box (PubMed:11726497). May organize arrays of centromere satellite DNA into a higher-order structure which then directs centromere formation and kinetochore assembly in mammalian chromosomes (Probable). From Homo sapiens (Human).
   1428..2135    +  CDS            mCherry: mCherry is a basic (constitutively fluorescent) red fluorescent protein published in 2004, derived from Discosoma sp.. It is reported to be a very rapidly-maturing monomer with low acid sensitivity.
   2136..2161    +  misc_feature   MCS (fragment): multiple cloning site
   2163..3131    +  CDS            PPP1CC: PP1G_HUMAN - Experimental evidence at protein level: Swiss-Prot protein existence level 1. Protein phosphatase that associates with over 200 regulatory proteins to form highly specific holoenzymes which dephosphorylate hundreds of biological targets. Protein phosphatase 1 (PP1) is essential for cell division, and participates in the regulation of glycogen metabolism, muscle contractility and protein synthesis. Dephosphorylates RPS6KB1. Involved in regulation of ionic conductances and long-term synaptic plasticity. May play an important role in dephosphorylating substrates such as the postsynap
   3153..3171    -  promoter       SP6 promoter: promoter for bacteriophage SP6 RNA polymerase
   3197..3421    +  polyA_signal   bGH poly(A) signal: bovine growth hormone polyadenylation signal
   3425..3446    +  promoter       SV40 promoter (fragment): SV40 enhancer and early promoter
   3467..3895    +  rep_origin     f1 ori (sequence partly withheld): f1 bacteriophage origin of replication; arrow indicates direction of (+) strand synthesis
   3909..4238    +  promoter       SV40 promoter: SV40 enhancer and early promoter
   4305..5096    +  CDS            neo: KKA2_KLEPN - Also known as kan, nptII. Experimental evidence at protein level: Swiss-Prot protein existence level 1. Resistance to kanamycin, neomycin, paromomycin, ribostamycin, butirosin and gentamicin B. From Klebsiella pneumoniae.
   5120..5278    +  CDS            ble (fragment): BLE_KLEPN - Experimental evidence at protein level: Swiss-Prot protein existence level 1. Binding protein with a strong affinity to the bleomycin family of antibiotics. Binds to CL990; an antimitotic-antibiotic compound. From Klebsiella pneumoniae.
   5273..5394    +  polyA_signal   SV40 poly(A) signal: SV40 polyadenylation signal
   5467..5483    -  protein_bind   lac operator: The lac repressor binds to the lac operator to inhibit transcription in E. coli. This inhibition can be relieved by adding lactose or isopropyl-β-D-thiogalactopyranoside (IPTG). lac repressor encoded by lacI
   5491..5521    -  promoter       lac promoter: promoter for the E. coli lac operon
   5536..5557    -  protein_bind   CAP binding site: CAP binding activates transcription in the presence of cAMP. E. coli catabolite activator protein
   5570..5662    -  CDS            lacI (fragment): lac repressor; lacI; The lac repressor binds to the lac operator to inhibit transcription in E. coli. This inhibition can be relieved by adding lactose or isopropyl-β-D-thiogalactopyranoside (IPTG).
   5845..6430    -  rep_origin     ori: high-copy-number ColE1/pMB1/pBR322/pUC origin of replication
   6601..7461    -  CDS            AmpR: β-lactamase; bla; confers resistance to ampicillin, carbenicillin, and related antibiotics
   7462..7566    -  promoter       AmpR promoter: bla
