[The description below was written by a language model from this plasmid's Addgene catalogue record and pLannotate feature annotations shown in this document.]
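Description:
CENP-B mCherry PP1 gamma (also called pKL025) is a mammalian expression plasmid built on the pcDNA3.1 backbone, about 7.6 kb in size. It is propagated in E. coli at high copy from a ColE1/pUC-type origin under ampicillin selection (AmpR, β-lactamase), and also carries an f1 phage origin. For selection in mammalian cells, the backbone provides an SV40 early promoter driving the neomycin/kanamycin phosphotransferase gene (neo, conferring G418 resistance) followed by an SV40 polyadenylation signal. Short annotated fragments such as ble, lacI, an HIV-1 LTR piece and the lac promoter/operator region appear to be backbone remnants rather than functional modules.

The payload is a three-part fusion open reading frame cloned between AscI and XbaI sites. It consists of an N-terminal fragment of human CENP-B (roughly 500 bp), followed by the red fluorescent protein mCherry, a short linker derived from a multiple cloning site, and the full coding sequence of human PPP1CC, the gamma catalytic subunit of protein phosphatase 1. CENP-B binds the CENP-B box in alphoid satellite DNA, so the fragment is expected to tether the fusion to centromeres. The catalogue lists T7 as the promoter, and a T7 promoter does lie just upstream of the insert. However, the feature table shows the CMV immediate-early enhancer and promoter further upstream, which would drive expression in mammalian cells, with the bGH poly(A) signal terminating the transcript. Consistent with the associated study on PP1 opposing Aurora B kinase at kinetochores, the construct serves to target PP1 gamma artificially to centromeres while allowing its localization to be followed by mCherry fluorescence.
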