Addgene plasmid #45221: CENP-B mCherry PP1 gamma
Depositing lab: Iain Cheeseman & Michael Lampson. Depositing organization: University of Pennsylvania. Publication: Regulated targeting of protein phosphatase 1 to the outer kinetochore by KNL1 opposes Aurora B kinase. Liu D, Vleugel M, Backer CB, Hori T, Fukagawa T, Cheeseman IM, Lampson MA. J Cell Biol. 2010 Mar 22;188(6):809-20. doi: 10.1083/jcb.201001006. Epub 2010 Mar 15. PubMed 20231380.
Backbone
  Vector backbone: pcDNA3.1
  Backbone manufacturer: Invitrogen
  Vector type: Mammalian Expression
Growth in bacteria
  Bacterial resistance: Ampicillin, 100 μg/mL
  Growth temperature: 37°C
  Growth strain: DH5alpha
  Copy number: High Copy
Gene/Insert
  Gene/Insert name: CENP-B mCherry PP1 gamma (alt name: pKL025)
  Promoter: T7
  Cloning method: Restriction Enzyme; 5′ cloning site AscI (not destroyed); 3′ cloning site XbaI (not destroyed)
  Sequencing primers: 5′ not available; 3′ not available
Terms and licenses: Academic/Nonprofit Terms; Industry Terms: Not Available to Industry
How to cite: CENP-B mCherry PP1 gamma was a gift from Iain Cheeseman & Michael Lampson (Addgene plasmid # 45221 ; http://n2t.net/addgene:45221 ; RRID:Addgene_45221)
