>Addgene plasmid #45221 | CENP-B mCherry PP1 gamma | addgene partial sequence | sequence record 64563 | mCherry-R 5'-TTGGTCACCTTCAGCTTGG-3'
GGGGCGGCCCTCGCCCTCGCCCTCGATCTCGAACTCGTGGCCGTTCACGGAGCCCTCCATGTGCACCTTG
AAGCGCATGAACTCCTTGATGATGGCCATGTTATCCTCCTCGCCCTTGCTCACCATGGTGGCGAAGCATG
CTAGCCCGCCACTGCCCTCCGAGGGCACCGCGGCCGGACTGGCAGGCGCCGCCGGGGTGCGGGGGGCAGC
GTTTCGCGCGCGGGCGCGGGCCACGCCGCTGCAGGACACCACGCCGTGGCGCCGGCGGAAGCGGTCCAGC
CAGCCGTTGGAGGCGGTGAAGTCGTCCATGCCCAGCTCCTCGGCTATGCGCAGCGCCTTCTCCTTGAGGA
TGATGCCCTTGACCGGCAGGCCGGCGGCGCGGATCTGCTGGAACCAGGCGATGAGCAAGCCCTCGAGCTT
GTCGTAGGGAGACAGCTTGTTGGTCTTGCGGCAGGTGGAGGCCACCCCGTACTTGCGCTCCGACGCCAGG
ATGGCGCGCTTGTTCTTCAGGATCGTGCTCAGCGTGGACGGCGGGATGTTGAAGCGCCGCGCGATCTCGC
CCTTGCGCAGGTCCGGATTCTCCTCCACCTCCTGGATGATCCGTGACTTCTCCCGGAACGTCAGCTGTCG
CCTCTTGGGGCCCATGGTGGCGGCGCGCCAAGCTTGGGTCTCCCTATAGTGAGTCGTATTAATTTCGATA
AGCCAGTAAGCAGTGGGTTCTCTAGTTAGCCAGAGAGCTCTGCTTATATAGACCTCCCACCGTACACGCC
TACCGCCCATTTGCGTCAATGGGGCGGAGTTGTTACGACATTTTGGAAAGTCCCGTTGATTTTGGTGCCA
AAACAAACTCCCATTGACGTCAATGGGGTGGAGACTTGGAAATCCCCGTGAGTCAAACCGCT
