>Addgene plasmid #45221 | CENP-B mCherry PP1 gamma | addgene partial sequence | sequence record 64568 | mCherry-F 5'-ccccgtaatgcagaagaaga-3'
GCCTCCTCCGAGCGGATGTACCCCGAGGACGGCGCCCTGAAGGGCGAGATCAAGCAGAGGCTGAAGCTGA
AGGACGGCGGCCACTACGACGCTGAGGTCAAGACCACCTACAAGGCCAAGAAGCCCGTGCAGCTGCCCGG
CGCCTACAACGTCAACATCAAGTTGGACATCACCTCCCACAACGAGGACTACACCATCGTGGAACAGTAC
GAACGCGCCGAGGGCCGCCACTCCACCGGCGGCATGGACGAGCTGTACAAGAGATCTCGAGCTCAAGCTT
CGAATTCGATGGCGGATTTAGATAAACTCAACATCGACAGCATTATCCAACGGCTGCTGGAAGTGAGAGG
GTCCAAGCCTGGTAAGAATGTCCAGCTTCAGGAGAATGAAATCAGAGGACTGTGCTTAAAGTCTCGTGAA
ATCTTTCTCAGTCAGCCTATCCTACTAGAACTTGAAGCACCACTCAAAATATGTGGTGACATCCATGGAC
AATACTATGATTTGCTGCGACTTTTTGAGTACGGTGGTTTCCCACCAGAAAGCAACTACCTGTTTCTTGG
GGACTATGTGGACAGGGGAAAGCAGTCATTGGAGACGATCTGCCTCTTACTGGCCTACAAAATAAAATAT
CCTGAGAATTTTTTTCTTCTCAGAGGGAACCATGAATGTGCCAGCATCAACAGAATTTATGGATTTTATG
ATGAATGTAAAAGAAGATACAACATTAAACTATGGAAAACTTTCACAGACTGTTTTAACTGTTTACCGAT
AGCAGCCATCGTGGATGAGAAGATATTCTGTTGTCATGGAGGTTTATCACCAGATCTTCAATCTATGGAG
CAGATTCGGCGAATTATGCGACCAACTGATGTACCAGATCAAGGTCTTCTTTG
